Addgene plasmid #35149: p6656 MSCV-P C-Flag HA 25E7-Kozak
Depositing lab: Peter Howley. Depositing organization: Harvard Medical School. Publication: Systematic identification of interactions between host cell proteins and E7 oncoproteins from diverse human papillomaviruses. White EA, Sowa ME, Tan MJ, Jeudy S, Hayes SD, Santha S, Munger K, Harper JW, Howley PM. Proc Natl Acad Sci U S A. 2012 Jan 9. 10.1073/pnas.1116776109 PubMed 22232672.
Backbone
  Vector backbone: MSCV-P C-Flag-HA
  Backbone size w/o insert (bp): 8700
  Vector type: Mammalian Expression, Retroviral
  Selectable markers: Puromycin
Growth in bacteria
  Bacterial resistance: Ampicillin, 100 μg/mL
  Growth temperature: 37°C
  Growth strain: DH5alpha
  Copy number: Unknown
Gene/Insert
  Gene/Insert name: HPV25 E7
  Species: Human papillomavirus type 25
  Insert size (bp): 300
  Tag / fusion protein: FLAG (C terminal on backbone); HA (C terminal on backbone)
  Cloning method: Gateway Cloning
  Sequencing primers: 5′ 5' CTACATCGTGACCTGGGAAGC 3'; 3′ MSCV-rev
Terms and licenses: Academic/Nonprofit Terms; Industry Terms: Not Available to Industry
How to cite: p6656 MSCV-P C-Flag HA 25E7-Kozak was a gift from Peter Howley (Addgene plasmid # 35149 ; http://n2t.net/addgene:35149 ; RRID:Addgene_35149)
