[The description below was written by a language model from this plasmid's Addgene catalogue record.]
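Description:
p6656 MSCV-P C-Flag HA 25E7-Kozak is a retroviral mammalian expression plasmid built on the MSCV-P C-Flag-HA backbone (about 8.7 kb without insert), a murine stem cell virus-based vector. It is propagated in E. coli under ampicillin selection, and it carries a puromycin marker for selecting transduced or transfected mammalian cells. In MSCV-type vectors generally, the region between the viral long terminal repeats is packaged into retroviral particles when the plasmid is introduced into a packaging cell line, and the 5' LTR usually drives transcription of the inserted gene after integration. However, the record includes no feature table, so the promoter arrangement, the bacterial origin and the element driving puromycin resistance are not explicitly stated.

The insert is the E7 open reading frame of human papillomavirus type 25, roughly 300 bp, introduced by Gateway recombination cloning. The name indicates that a Kozak sequence was included with the insert, presumably to support efficient translation initiation. The backbone supplies FLAG and HA epitopes in tandem at the C terminus, so the E7 protein is expressed as a dual-tagged fusion suitable for detection and for sequential or single-step affinity purification.

The construct belongs to a set made for a systematic survey of interactions between host cell proteins and E7 oncoproteins from diverse HPV types. Its typical use is therefore to generate puromycin-selected cell populations that stably express tagged HPV25 E7, from which E7-associated cellular proteins can be immunoprecipitated through the epitope tags and identified. This allows comparison with E7 proteins from other papillomavirus types.
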