>Addgene plasmid #35149 | p6656 MSCV-P C-Flag HA 25E7-Kozak | addgene partial sequence | sequence record 44430 | MSCV-rev 5'-CAGCGGGGCTGCTAAAGCGCATGC-3'
CCCGGTAGAATTCTAGGCGTAGTCGGGCACGTCGTAGGGGTATCCTCCAGCGGCCGACTTGTCATCGTCG
TCCTTGTAGTCCTCGAGTTCGAACCGCGGGCCCTCTAGATCAACCACTTTGTACAAGAAAGTTGGGGATC
CGCCATGTTTGCAGTTCCCGCGACACTCCGGACACAACAGCTGCAGTTCTTCAATTAGAAGGTTTTGTAG
TGTTCTAATACCAAAATCAGTGGCTTTCACAAAGATGCGAAGCTTGACCTCGCAGCAACCACAAGGCGCA
ACAACTTTGTATGGAGTTCTGTCAATAGCAGGCTCCTCCTCTGTTTCCTGATGCTCAGCCGGCAACTCCT
CTTCACAAAACAGGTCAACTGGTTGTACCTCAGGCTGCAATTCACTTAACTCTAATGTAAAATCTTGCAA
TGTGACCTCCTTACCAATCATGGTGCCAACTTTTTTGTACAAACTTGTTGATAGCTTAACTAGCCAGCTT
GGGTCTCCCTATAGTGAGTCGTATTAGATCTAATTCCGGCGCCTAGAGAAGGAGTGAGGGCTGGATAAAG
GGAGGATCGAGGCGGGGTCGAACGAGGAGGTTCAAGGGGGAGAGACGGGGCGGATGGAGGAAGAGGAGGC
GGAGGCTTANGGTGTACAAAGGGCTTGACCCANGGAGGGGGGTCAAAAGCCAAGGCTTCCCAGGTCACGA
TGTAAGGG
